>Addgene plasmid #143926 | TFORF1111 | addgene full sequence | sequence record 404589 | Addgene NGS Result
TTAATGTAGTCTTATGCAATACTCTTGTAGTCTTGCAACATGGTAACGATGAGTTAGCAACATGCCTTAC
AAGGAGAGAAAAAGCACCGTGCATGCCGATTGGTGGAAGTAAGGTGGTACGATCGTGCCTTATTAGGAAG
GCAACAGACGGGTCTGACATGGATTGGACGAACCACTGAATTGCCGCATTGCAGAGATATTGTATTTAAG
TGCCTAGCTCGATACATAAACGGGTCTCTCTGGTTAGACCAGATCTGAGCCTGGGAGCTCTCTGGCTAAC
TAGGGAACCCACTGCTTAAGCCTCAATAAAGCTTGCCTTGAGTGCTTCAAGTAGTGTGTGCCCGTCTGTT
GTGTGACTCTGGTAACTAGAGATCCCTCAGACCCTTTTAGTCAGTGTGGAAAATCTCTAGCAGTGGCGCC
CGAACAGGGACTTGAAAGCGAAAGGGAAACCAGAGGAGCTCTCTCGACGCAGGACTCGGCTTGCTGAAGC
GCGCACGGCAAGAGGCGAGGGGCGGCGACTGGTGAGTACGCCAAAAATTTTGACTAGCGGAGGCTAGAAG
GAGAGAGATGGGTGCGAGAGCGTCAGTATTAAGCGGGGGAGAATTAGATCGCGATGGGAAAAAATTCGGT
TAAGGCCAGGGGGAAAGAAAAAATATAAATTAAAACATATAGTATGGGCAAGCAGGGAGCTAGAACGATT
CGCAGTTAATCCTGGCCTGTTAGAAACATCAGAAGGCTGTAGACAAATACTGGGACAGCTACAACCATCC
CTTCAGACAGGATCAGAAGAACTTAGATCATTATATAATACAGTAGCAACCCTCTATTGTGTGCATCAAA
GGATAGAGATAAAAGACACCAAGGAAGCTTTAGACAAGATAGAGGAAGAGCAAAACAAAAGTAAGACCAC
CGCACAGCAAGCGGCCGCTGATCTTCAGACCTGGAGGAGGAGATATGAGGGACAATTGGAGAAGTGAATT
ATATAAATATAAAGTAGTAAAAATTGAACCATTAGGAGTAGCACCCACCAAGGCAAAGAGAAGAGTGGTG
CAGAGAGAAAAAAGAGCAGTGGGAATAGGAGCTTTGTTCCTTGGGTTCTTGGGAGCAGCAGGAAGCACTA
TGGGCGCAGCGTCAATGACGCTGACGGTACAGGCCAGACAATTATTGTCTGGTATAGTGCAGCAGCAGAA
CAATTTGCTGAGGGCTATTGAGGCGCAACAGCATCTGTTGCAACTCACAGTCTGGGGCATCAAGCAGCTC
CAGGCAAGAATCCTGGCTGTGGAAAGATACCTAAAGGATCAACAGCTCCTGGGGATTTGGGGTTGCTCTG
GAAAACTCATTTGCACCACTGCTGTGCCTTGGAATGCTAGTTGGAGTAATAAATCTCTGGAACAGATTTG
GAATCACACGACCTGGATGGAGTGGGACAGAGAAATTAACAATTACACAAGCTTAATACACTCCTTAATT
GAAGAATCGCAAAACCAGCAAGAAAAGAATGAACAAGAATTATTGGAATTAGATAAATGGGCAAGTTTGT
GGAATTGGTTTAACATAACAAATTGGCTGTGGTATATAAAATTATTCATAATGATAGTAGGAGGCTTGGT
AGGTTTAAGAATAGTTTTTGCTGTACTTTCTATAGTGAATAGAGTTAGGCAGGGATATTCACCATTATCG
TTTCAGACCCACCTCCCAACCCCGAGGGGACCCATGCATTGCATCTCAATTAGTCAGCAACCAGGTGTGG
AAAGTCCCCAGGCTCCCCAGCAGGCAGAAGTATGCAAAGCATGCGTCTCAATTAGTCAGCAACCATAGTC
CCGCCCCTAACTCCGCCCATCCCGCCCCTAACTCCGCCCAGTTCCGCCCATTCTCCGCCCCATGGCTGAC
TAATTTTTTTTATTTATGCAGAGGCCGAGGCCGCCTCGGCCTCTGAGCTATTCCAGAAGTAGTGAGGAGG
CTTTTTTGGAGGCCTAGGCTTTTGCAAAAAGCTTTCTAGAGGTACCACCGGAGCTTACCATGACCGAGTA
CAAGCCCACGGTGCGCCTCGCCACCCGCGACGACGTCCCCAGGGCCGTACGCACCCTCGCCGCCGCGTTC
GCCGACTACCCCGCCACGCGCCACACCGTCGATCCGGACCGCCACATCGAGCGGGTCACCGAGCTGCAAG
AACTCTTCCTCACGCGCGTCGGGCTCGACATCGGCAAGGTGTGGGTCGCGGACGACGGCGCCGCCGTGGC
GGTCTGGACCACGCCGGAGAGCGTCGAAGCGGGGGCGGTGTTCGCCGAGATCGGCCCGCGCATGGCCGAG
TTGAGCGGTTCCCGGCTGGCCGCGCAGCAACAGATGGAAGGCCTCCTGGCGCCGCACCGGCCCAAGGAGC
CCGCGTGGTTCCTGGCCACCGTCGGCGTCTCGCCCGACCACCAGGGCAAGGGTCTGGGCAGCGCCGTCGT
GCTCCCCGGAGTGGAGGCGGCCGAGCGCGCCGGGGTGCCCGCCTTCCTGGAGACCTCCGCGCCCCGCAAC
CTCCCCTTCTACGAGCGGCTCGGCTTCACCGTCACCGCCGACGTCGAGGTGCCCGAAGGACCGCGCACCT
GGTGCATGACCCGCAAGCCCGGTGCCAGTTAACGAATTCTAGATCTTGAGACAAATGGCAGTATTCATCC
ACAATTTTAAAAGAAAAGGGGGGATTGGGGGGTACAGTGCAGGGGAAAGAATAGTAGACATAATAGCAAC
AGACATACAAACTAAAGAATTACAAAAACAAATTACAAAAATTCAAAATTTTCGGGTTTATTACAGGGAC
AGCAGAGATCCACTTTGGCGCCGGCTCGAGGCCTGCAGGTGCAAAGATGGATAAAGTTTTAAACAGAGAG
GAATCTTTGCAGCTAATGGACCTTCTAGGTCTTGAAAGGAGTGGGAATTGGCTCCGGTGCCCGTCAGTGG
GCAGAGCGCACATCGCCCACAGTCCCCGAGAAGTTGGGGGGAGGGGTCGGCAATTGAACCGGTGCCTAGA
GAAGGTGGCGCGGGGTAAACTGGGAAAGTGATGTCGTGTACTGGCTCCGCCTTTTTCCCGAGGGTGGGGG
AGAACCGTATATAAGTGCAGTAGTCGCCGTGAACGTTCTTTTTCGCAACGGGTTTGCCGCCAGAACACAG
GTAAGTGCCGTGTGTGGTTCCCGCGGGCCTGGCCTCTTTACGGGTTATGGCCCTTGCGTGCCTTGAATTA
CTTCCACCTGGCTGCAGTACGTGATTCTTGATCCCGAGCTTCGGGTTGGAAGTGGGTGGGAGAGTTCGAG
GCCTTGCGCTTAAGGAGCCCCTTCGCCTCGTGCTTGAGTTGAGGCCTGGCCTGGGCGCTGGGGCCGCCGC
GTGCGAATCTGGTGGCACCTTCGCGCCTGTCTCGCTGCTTTCGATAAGTCTCTAGCCATTTAAAATTTTT
GATGACCTGCTGCGACGCTTTTTTTCTGGCAAGATAGTCTTGTAAATGCGGGCCAAGATCTGCACACTGG
TATTTCGGTTTTTGGGGCCGCGGGCGGCGACGGGGCCCGTGCGTCCCAGCGCACATGTTCGGCGAGGCGG
GGCCTGCGAGCGCGGCCACCGAGAATCGGACGGGGGTAGTCTCAAGCTGGCCGGCCTGCTCTGGTGCCTG
GCCTCGCGCCGCCGTGTATCGCCCCGCCCTGGGCGGCAAGGCTGGCCCGGTCGGCACCAGTTGCGTGAGC
GGAAAGATGGCCGCTTCCCGGCCCTGCTGCAGGGAGCTCAAAATGGAGGACGCGGCGCTCGGGAGAGCGG
GCGGGTGAGTCACCCACACAAAGGAAAAGGGCCTTTCCGTCCTCAGCCGTCGCTTCATGTGACTCCACGG
AGTACCGGGCGCCGTCCAGGCACCTCGATTAGTTCTCGAGCTTTTGGAGTACGTCGTCTTTAGGTTGGGG
GGAGGGGTTTTATGCGATGGAGTTTCCCCACACTGAGTGGGTGGAGACTGAAGTTAGGCCAGCTTGGCAC
TTGATGTAATTCTCCTTGGAATTTGCCCTTTTTGAGTTTGGATCTTGGTTCATTCTCAAGCCTCAGACAG
TGGTTCAAAGTTTTTTTCTTCCATTTCAGGTGTCGTGAGGCTAGCACCGCCACCATGCCCGGCATGATGG
AGAAAGGGCCCGAGTTACTGGGGAAGAACCGATCGGCCAACGGCAGCGCCAAGAGCCCGGCAGGCGGCGG
CGGCAGCGGCGCCTCGTCCACCAACGGCGGGCTGCACTACTCAGAGCCCGAGAGCGGCTGCAGCAGCGAC
GACGAGCACGATGTTGGGATGAGAGTCGGAGCCGAATACCAAGCTCGGATCCCTGAATTTGATCCAGGTG
CTACAAAGTACACAGATAAAGACAATGGAGGGATGCTTGTATGGTCTCCATATCACAGTATCCCAGATGC
CAAATTGGATGAATACATTGCAATTGCAAAGGAAAAGCATGGCTACAATGTGGAACAGGCACTTGGCATG
TTGTTCTGGCATAAACATAACATTGAGAAGTCCCTTGCTGATCTCCCTAATTTCACTCCCTTTCCGGATG
AGTGGACAGTGGAAGATAAAGTCCTATTTGAACAAGCCTTTAGTTTTCATGGAAAGAGCTTTCACAGGAT
TCAGCAAATGCTTCCAGATAAGACAATTGCAAGCCTTGTAAAATATTACTATTCTTGGAAAAAAACTCGC
TCTAGGACAAGTTTGATGGATCGCCAGGCTCGTAAACTAGCTAATAGACATAATCAGGGTGACAGTGATG
ATGATGTAGAAGAAACACATCCAATGGATGGGAATGATAGTGATTATGATCCCAAAAAAGAAGCCAAAAA
AGAGGGTAATACTGAACAACCTGTCCAAACTAGCAAGATTGGACTTGGAAGAAGAGAGTATCAGAGTTTA
CAACATCGCCATCATTCTCAGCGTTCTAAG
[399 nt withheld, positions 4931-5329]
CAAGGAACCCAGGCTTCTAATGGTGATGCTTCTACTTTAGGGGAGGAGACAAAAAGTGCTTCTAATGTGC
CATCAGGGAAGAGCACTGATGAAGAAGAGGAGGTGTGTTTGTGTATGGAATTTGAGCTAATATAGTAATG
AACTAGTCCGTAACTTGAAAGTATTTCGATTTCTTGGCTTTATATATCTTGTGGAAAGGACGATGCTGAA
TCGGTTTCGGAACGAATACGCGTTAAGTCGACAATCAACCTCTGGATTACAAAATTTGTGAAAGATTGAC
TGGTATTCTTAACTATGTTGCTCCTTTTACGCTATGTGGATACGCTGCTTTAATGCCTTTGTATCATGCT
ATTGCTTCCCGTATGGCTTTCATTTTCTCCTCCTTGTATAAATCCTGGTTGCTGTCTCTTTATGAGGAGT
TGTGGCCCGTTGTCAGGCAACGTGGCGTGGTGTGCACTGTGTTTGCTGACGCAACCCCCACTGGTTGGGG
CATTGCCACCACCTGTCAGCTCCTTTCCGGGACTTTCGCTTTCCCCCTCCCTATTGCCACGGCGGAACTC
ATCGCCGCCTGCCTTGCCCGCTGCTGGACAGGGGCTCGGCTGTTGGGCACTGACAATTCCGTGGTGTTGT
CGGGGAAATCATCGTCCTTTCCTTGGCTGCTCGCCTGTGTTGCCACCTGGATTCTGCGCGGGACGTCCTT
CTGCTACGTCCCTTCGGCCCTCAATCCAGCGGACCTTCCTTCCCGCGGCCTGCTGCCGGCTCTGCGGCCT
CTTCCGCGTCTTCGCCTTCGCCCTCAGACGAGTCGGATCTCCCTTTGGGCCGCCTCCCCGCGTCGACTTT
AAGACCAATGACTTACAAGGCAGCTGTAGATCTTAGCCACTTTTTAAAAGAAAAGGGGGGACTGGAAGGG
CTAATTCACTCCCAACGAAGACAAGATCTGCTTTTTGCTTGTACTGGGTCTCTCTGGTTAGACCAGATCT
GAGCCTGGGAGCTCTCTGGCTAACTAGGGAACCCACTGCTTAAGCCTCAATAAAGCTTGCCTTGAGTGCT
TCAAGTAGTGTGTGCCCGTCTGTTGTGTGACTCTGGTAACTAGAGATCCCTCAGACCCTTTTAGTCAGTG
TGGAAAATCTCTAGCAGTACGTATAGTAGTTCATGTCATCTTATTATTCAGTATTTATAACTTGCAAAGA
AATGAATATCAGAGAGTGAGAGGAACTTGTTTATTGCAGCTTATAATGGTTACAAATAAAGCAATAGCAT
CACAAATTTCACAAATAAAGCATTTTTTTCACTGCATTCTAGTTGTGGTTTGTCCAAACTCATCAATGTA
TCTTATCATGTCTGGCTCTAGCTATCCCGCCCCTAACTCCGCCCATCCCGCCCCTAACTCCGCCCAGTTC
CGCCCATTCTCCGCCCCATGGCTGACTAATTTTTTTTATTTATGCAGAGGCCGAGGCCGCCTCGGCCTCT
GAGCTATTCCAGAAGTAGTGAGGAGGCTTTTTTGGAGGCCTAGGGACGTACCCAATTCGCCCTATAGTGA
GTCGTATTACGCGCGCTCACTGGCCGTCGTTTTACAACGTCGTGACTGGGAAAACCCTGGCGTTACCCAA
CTTAATCGCCTTGCAGCACATCCCCCTTTCGCCAGCTGGCGTAATAGCGAAGAGGCCCGCACCGATCGCC
CTTCCCAACAGTTGCGCAGCCTGAATGGCGAATGGG
[124 nt withheld, positions 7046-7169]
C
[91 nt withheld, positions 7171-7261]
A
[49 nt withheld, positions 7263-7311]
CCTTTGACGTTGGAGTCCACGTTCTTT
[37 nt withheld, positions 7339-7375]
ACCCTATCTCGGTCTATTCTTTTGATTTATAAGGGATTTTGCCGATTTCGGCCTATTGGTTAAAAAATGA
GCTGATTTAACAAAAATTTAACGCGAATTTTAACAAAATATTAACGCTTACAATTTAGGTGGCACTTTTC
GGGGAAATGTGCGCGGAACCCCTATTTGTTTATTTTTCTAAATACATTCAAATATGTATCCGCTCATGAG
ACAATAACCCTGATAAATGCTTCAATAATATTGAAAAAGGAAGAGTATGAGTATTCAACATTTCCGTGTC
GCCCTTATTCCCTTTTTTGCGGCATTTTGCCTTCCTGTTTTTGCTCACCCAGAAACGCTGGTGAAAGTAA
AAGATGCTGAAGATCAGTTGGGTGCACGAGTGGGTTACATCGAACTGGATCTCAACAGCGGTAAGATCCT
TGAGAGTTTTCGCCCCGAAGAACGTTTTCCAATGATGAGCACTTTTAAAGTTCTGCTATGTGGCGCGGTA
TTATCCCGTATTGACGCCGGGCAAGAGCAACTCGGTCGCCGCATACACTATTCTCAGAATGACTTGGTTG
AGTACTCACCAGTCACAGAAAAGCATCTTACGGATGGCATGACAGTAAGAGAATTATGCAGTGCTGCCAT
AACCATGAGTGATAACACTGCGGCCAACTTACTTCTGACAACGATCGGAGGACCGAAGGAGCTAACCGCT
TTTTTGCACAACATGGGGGATCATGTAACTCGCCTTGATCGTTGGGAACCGGAGCTGAATGAAGCCATAC
CAAACGACGAGCGTGACACCACGATGCCTGTAGCAATGGCAACAACGTTGCGCAAACTATTAACTGGCGA
ACTACTTACTCTAGCTTCCCGGCAACAATTAATAGACTGGATGGAGGCGGATAAAGTTGCAGGACCACTT
CTGCGCTCGGCCCTTCCGGCTGGCTGGTTTATTGCTGATAAATCTGGAGCCGGTGAGCGTGGGTCTCGCG
GTATCATTGCAGCACTGGGGCCAGATGGTAAGCCCTCCCGTATCGTAGTTATCTACACGACGGGGAGTCA
GGCAACTATGGATGAACGAAATAGACAGATCGCTGAGATAGGTGCCTCACTGATTAAGCATTGGTAACTG
TCAGACCAAGTTTACTCATATATACTTTAGATTGATTTAAAACTTCATTTTTAATTTAAAAGGATCTAGG
TGAAGATCCTTTTTGATAATCTCATGACCAAAATCCCTTAACGTGAGTTTTCGTTCCACTGAGCGTCAGA
CCCCGTAGAAAAGATCAAAGGATCTTCTTGAGATCCTTTTTTTCTGCGCGTAATCTGCTGCTTGCAAACA
AAAAAACCACCGCTACCAGCGGTGGTTTGTTTGCCGGATCAAGAGCTACCAACTCTTTTTCCGAAGGTAA
CTGGCTTCAGCAGAGCGCAGATACCAAATACTGTTCTTCTAGTGTAGCCGTAGTTAGGCCACCACTTCAA
GAACTCTGTAGCACCGCCTACATACCTCGCTCTGCTAATCCTGTTACCAGTGGCTGCTGCCAGTGGCGAT
AAGTCGTGTCTTACCGGGTTGGACTCAAGACGATAGTTACCGGATAAGGCGCAGCGGTCGGGCTGAACGG
GGGGTTCGTGCACACAGCCCAGCTTGGAGCGAACGACCTACACCGAACTGAGATACCTACAGCGTGAGCT
ATGAGAAAGCGCCACGCTTCCCGAAGGGAGAAAGGCGGACAGGTATCCGGTAAGCGGCAGGGTCGGAACA
GGAGAGCGCACGAGGGAGCTTCCAGGGGGAAACGCCTGGTATCTTTATAGTCCTGTCGGGTTTCGCCACC
TCTGACTTGAGCGTCGATTTTTGTGATGCTCGTCAGGGGGGCGGAGCCTATGGAAAAACGCCAGCAACGC
GGCCTTTTTACGGTTCCTGGCCTTTTGCTGGCCTTTTGCTCACATGTTCTTTCCTGCGTTATCCCCTGAT
TCTGTGGATAACCGTATTACCGCCTTTGAGTGAGCTGATACCGCTCGCCGCAGCCGAACGACCGAGCGCA
GCGAGTCAGTGAGCGAGGAAGCGGAAGAGCGCCCAATACGCAAACCGCCTCTCCCCGCGCGTTGGCCGAT
TCATTAATGCAGCTGGCACGACAGGTTTCCCGACTGGAAAGCGGGCAGTGAGCGCAACGCAATTAATGTG
AGTTAGCTCACTCATTAGGCACCCCAGGCTTTACACTTTATGCTTCCGGCTCGTATGTTGTGTGGAATTG
TGAGCGGATAACAATTTCACACAGGAAACAGCTATGACCATGATTACGCCAAGCGCGCAATTAACCCTCA
CTAAAGGGAACAAAAGCTGGAGCTGCAAGC
Features (pLannotate 1.2.2; 31 found; start..end, strand, type, name):
      5..231     +  promoter       RSV promoter: Rous sarcoma virus enhancer/promoter
    232..412     +  LTR            5' LTR (truncated): truncated 5' long terminal repeat (LTR) from HIV-1
    459..584     +  misc_feature   HIV-1 Ψ: packaging signal of human immunodeficiency virus type 1
    568..931     +  CDS            HIV-1 gag (fragment): gag protein from human immunodeficiency virus 1; gag
   1077..1310    +  misc_feature   RRE: The Rev response element (RRE) of HIV-1 allows for Rev-dependent mRNA export from the nucleus to the cytoplasm.
   1687..1713    +  CDS            Rev (fragment): human immunodeficiency virus 1 (HIV-1) Rev protein; rev; enhances nuclear export of unspliced and incompletely spliced viral mRNAs
   1720..1743    +  promoter       SV40 promoter (fragment): SV40 early promoter
   1744..1815    +  promoter       SV40 promoter (fragment): SV40 enhancer and early promoter
   1839..1974    +  rep_origin     SV40 ori: SV40 origin of replication
   2020..2616    +  CDS            PuroR (fragment): puromycin N-acetyltransferase; pac from Streptomyces; confers resistance to puromycin
   2665..2782    +  misc_feature   cPPT/CTS: central polypurine tract and central termination sequence of HIV-1
   2847..2913    +  CDS            small t antigen (fragment): SV40 (simian virus 40) small t antigen
   2920..4098    +  promoter       EF-1α promoter: strong constitutive promoter for human elongation factor EF-1α
   4289..5431    +  CDS            RCOR3 (fragment) (sequence partly withheld): RCOR3_HUMAN - Also known as KIAA1343. Experimental evidence at protein level: Swiss-Prot protein existence level 1. May act as a component of a corepressor complex that represses transcription. From Homo sapiens (Human).
   5477..5530    +  promoter       U6 promoter (fragment): RNA polymerase III promoter for human U6 snRNA
   5572..6160    +  misc_feature   WPRE: woodchuck hepatitis virus posttranscriptional regulatory element
   6211..6230    +  misc_feature   cPPT/CTS (fragment): central polypurine tract and central termination sequence of HIV-1
   6232..6465    +  LTR            3' LTR (ΔU3): self-inactivating 3' long terminal repeat (LTR) from HIV-1
   6543..6664    +  polyA_signal   SV40 poly(A) signal: SV40 polyadenylation signal
   6704..6839    +  rep_origin     SV40 ori: SV40 origin of replication
   6860..6878    -  promoter       T7 promoter: promoter for bacteriophage T7 RNA polymerase
   6886..7041    +  CDS            lacZα (fragment): LacZα fragment of β-galactosidase; lacZ fragment
   7046..7474    +  rep_origin     f1 ori (sequence partly withheld): f1 bacteriophage origin of replication; arrow indicates direction of (+) strand synthesis
   7527..7631    +  promoter       AmpR promoter: bla
   7632..8492    +  CDS            AmpR: β-lactamase; bla; confers resistance to ampicillin, carbenicillin, and related antibiotics
   8663..9251    +  rep_origin     ori: high-copy-number ColE1/pMB1/pBR322/pUC origin of replication
   9434..9526    +  CDS            lacI (fragment): lac repressor; lacI; The lac repressor binds to the lac operator to inhibit transcription in E. coli. This inhibition can be relieved by adding lactose or isopropyl-β-D-thiogalactopyranoside (IPTG).
   9539..9560    +  protein_bind   CAP binding site: CAP binding activates transcription in the presence of cAMP. E. coli catabolite activator protein
   9575..9605    +  promoter       lac promoter: promoter for the E. coli lac operon
   9613..9629    +  protein_bind   lac operator: The lac repressor binds to the lac operator to inhibit transcription in E. coli. This inhibition can be relieved by adding lactose or isopropyl-β-D-thiogalactopyranoside (IPTG). lac repressor encoded by lacI
   9674..9692    +  promoter       T3 promoter: promoter for bacteriophage T3 RNA polymerase
