[The description below was written by a language model from this plasmid's Addgene catalogue record and pLannotate feature annotations shown in this document.]
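Description:
TFORF1111 is a third-generation-style, self-inactivating lentiviral expression plasmid built on the pLX_TRC317 backbone and carrying the human RCOR3 open reading frame, one member of a barcoded transcription factor ORF collection. In bacteria it is maintained through a high-copy ColE1/pUC origin with ampicillin resistance (AmpR). An f1 origin and remnants of a lac/T7/T3 cloning region are also present in the backbone. The depositor notes that the plasmid can recombine, which is a common concern for constructs with repeated LTR sequences. The annotated sequence is 9,715 nt, consistent with the stated backbone and insert sizes.

The viral genome is transcribed from an RSV promoter fused to a truncated HIV-1 5' LTR, followed by the Ψ packaging signal, a gag fragment, the RRE for Rev-dependent nuclear export, and a cPPT/CTS element that aids nuclear import of the provirus. It ends in a ΔU3 3' LTR that inactivates LTR promoter activity after integration, with an SV40 polyadenylation signal downstream. Within this frame there are two expression units. An SV40 early promoter drives puromycin N-acetyltransferase for selecting transduced mammalian cells. The strong constitutive EF-1α promoter drives RCOR3, a protein annotated as a likely component of a transcriptional corepressor complex. A WPRE downstream of the ORF enhances transcript stability and expression.

According to the record, each ORF in the collection is paired with a unique 24-bp barcode, although the feature table does not annotate its position. The barcode lets the overexpressed factor be identified by sequencing, so the construct is suited to pooled overexpression screens, such as studies of directed differentiation, as well as to individual RCOR3 overexpression.
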