Addgene plasmid #143926: TFORF1111
Purpose: Lentiviral vector for overexpressing transcription factor ORFs with unique 24-bp barcodes. Barcodes facilitate identification of transcription factors in pooled screens.
Depositing lab: Feng Zhang. Depositing organization: Broad Institute. Publication: A transcription factor atlas of directed differentiation. Joung J, Ma S, Tay T, Geiger-Schuller KR, Kirchgatterer PC, Verdine VK, Guo B, Arias-Garcia MA, Allen WE, Singh A, Kuksenko O, Abudayyeh OO, Gootenberg JS, Fu Z, Macrae RK, Buenrostro JD, Regev A, Zhang F. Cell. 2023 Jan 5;186(1):209-229.e26. doi: 10.1016/j.cell.2022.11.026. PubMed 36608654.
Backbone
  Vector backbone: pLX_TRC317
  Backbone manufacturer: Broad Institute Genetic Perturbation Platform
  Backbone size w/o insert (bp): 8264
  Vector type: Mammalian Expression, Lentiviral
  Selectable markers: Puromycin
Growth in bacteria
  Bacterial resistance: Ampicillin, 100 μg/mL
  Growth temperature: 37°C
  Growth strain: NEB Stable
  Copy number: High Copy
Gene/Insert
  Gene/Insert name: RCOR3
  Species: H. sapiens (human)
  Insert size (bp): 1451
  Entrez Gene: RCOR3
  Promoter: EF1a
  Cloning method: Unknown
  Sequencing primers: 5′ GGGTGGAGACTGAAGTTAGGCCAG; 3′ CACATAGCGTAAAAGGAGCAACATAG
Terms and licenses: Academic/Nonprofit Terms; Industry Terms: Not Available to Industry
Depositor comments: NM_001136225,ENST00000452621 . The transcription factor ORF portion of this plasmid was synthesized by Genewiz. Please test multiple small colonies in case of plasmid recombination. To make this collection available in a timely manner, a portion of this collection was not fully sequenced by Addgene. If an Addgene verified full plasmid sequence is not available, please contact us prior to placing an order to request the full sequence.
How to cite: TFORF1111 was a gift from Feng Zhang (Addgene plasmid # 143926 ; http://n2t.net/addgene:143926 ; RRID:Addgene_143926)
