>Addgene plasmid #143926 | TFORF1111 | depositor partial sequence | sequence record 283905 | Insert
ACCGCCACCATGCCCGGCATGATGGAGAAAGGGCCCGAGTTACTGGGGAAGAACCGATCGGCCAACGGCA
GCGCCAAGAGCCCGGCAGGCGGCGGCGGCAGCGGCGCCTCGTCCACCAACGGCGGGCTGCACTACTCAGA
GCCCGAGAGCGGCTGCAGCAGCGACGACGAGCACGATGTTGGGATGAGAGTCGGAGCCGAATACCAAGCT
CGGATCCCTGAATTTGATCCAGGTGCTACAAAGTACACAGATAAAGACAATGGAGGGATGCTTGTATGGT
CTCCATATCACAGTATCCCAGATGCCAAATTGGATGAATACATTGCAATTGCAAAGGAAAAGCATGGCTA
CAATGTGGAACAGGCACTTGGCATGTTGTTCTGGCATAAACATAACATTGAGAAGTCCCTTGCTGATCTC
CCTAATTTCACTCCCTTTCCGGATGAGTGGACAGTGGAAGATAAAGTCCTATTTGAACAAGCCTTTAGTT
TTCATGGAAAGAGCTTTCACAGGATTCAGCAAATGCTTCCAGATAAGACAATTGCAAGCCTTGTAAAATA
TTACTATTCTTGGAAAAAAACTCGCTCTAGGACAAGTTTGATGGATCGCCAGGCTCGTAAACTAGCTAAT
AGACATAATCAGGGTGACAGTGATGATGATGTAGAAGAAACACATCCAATGGATGGGAATGATAGTGATT
ATGATCCCAAAAAAGAAGCCAAAAAAGAGGGTAATACTGAACAACCTGTCCAAACTAGCAAGATTGGACT
TGGAAGAAGAGAGTATCAGAGTTTACAACATCGCCATCATTCTCAGCGTTCTAAG
[399 nt withheld, positions 826-1224]
CAAGGAACCCAGGCTTCTAATGGTGATGCTTCTACTTTAGGGGAGGAGACAAAAAGTGCTTCTAATGTGC
CATCAGGGAAGAGCACTGATGAAGAAGAGGAGGTGTGTTTGTGTATGGAATTTGAGCTAATATAGTAATG
AACTAGTCCGTAACTTGAAAGTATTTCGATTTCTTGGCTTTATATATCTTGTGGAAAGGACGATGCTGAA
TCGGTTTCGGAACGAAT
