>Addgene plasmid #143926 | TFORF1111 | depositor partial sequence | sequence record 283906 | Barcode
TGCTGAATCGGTTTCGGAACGAAT
